Addgene plasmid #123941: MTK0_026
Purpose: Encodes the spacer TU with connectors L8 RE as a type 0 part to be used in the MTK system
Depositing lab: Hana El-Samad. Depositing organization: University of California, San Francisco (UCSF). Publication: A Toolkit for Rapid Modular Construction of Biological Circuits in Mammalian Cells. Fonseca JP, Bonny AR, Kumar GR, Ng AH, Town J, Wu QC, Aslankoohi E, Chen SY, Dods G, Harrigan P, Osimiri LC, Kistler AL, El-Samad H. ACS Synth Biol. 2019 Nov 15;8(11):2593-2606. doi: 10.1021/acssynbio.9b00322. Epub 2019 Nov 5. PubMed 31686495.
Backbone
  Vector backbone: self-made
  Vector type: Mammalian Expression
Growth in bacteria
  Bacterial resistance: Ampicillin, 100 μg/mL
  Growth temperature: 37°C
  Growth strain: DH5alpha
  Copy number: Unknown
Gene/Insert
  Gene/Insert name: TUL8RE spacer
  Species: Synthetic
  Cloning method: Restriction Enzyme; 5′ cloning site unknown (unknown if destroyed); 3′ cloning site unknown (unknown if destroyed)
Terms and licenses: Academic/Nonprofit Terms; Industry Terms: Not Available to Industry
Depositor comments: Type 0 parts are generally destination vectors in the MTK Please visit https://www.biorxiv.org/content/10.1101/506188v2 for BioRxiv preprint
How to cite: MTK0_026 was a gift from Hana El-Samad (Addgene plasmid # 123941 ; http://n2t.net/addgene:123941 ; RRID:Addgene_123941)
