[The description below was written by a language model from this plasmid's Addgene catalogue record and pLannotate feature annotations shown in this document.]
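Description:
MTK0_026 is a small (about 2.3 kb) bacterial plasmid from the Mammalian Toolkit (MTK), a modular hierarchical cloning system for building genetic circuits for mammalian cells. It is catalogued as a type 0 part carrying a synthetic "spacer" transcriptional unit flanked by the L8 and RE connectors. The backbone is described as self-made and the vector type is listed as mammalian expression, although that label reflects the toolkit's overall goal rather than anything this plasmid expresses by itself. The annotated sequence contains only bacterial maintenance elements: a high-copy ColE1/pUC-type origin of replication, and the β-lactamase gene with its native bla promoter for ampicillin selection in E. coli. No mammalian promoter, coding sequence, polyadenylation signal or reporter was detected.

The payload, named TUL8RE spacer, was not picked up by the automated annotation and presumably lies in the unannotated parts of the plasmid outside the resistance cassette and origin. In toolkits of this kind, connectors are short defined sequences that set the position and order in which individual transcriptional units are joined into a multi-gene plasmid. A spacer unit carrying a left connector and the terminal right connector most likely acts as a non-expressing placeholder. It would fill the remaining slot so that an assembly with fewer transcriptional units than the maximum can still close onto the destination vector. The depositor notes that type 0 parts are generally destination vectors in the MTK. The record lists restriction-enzyme cloning but does not give the sites, the composition of the spacer or the enzymes used in assembly.
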