Features (pLannotate 1.2.2; 3 found; start..end, strand, type, name):
    103..963     -  CDS            AmpR: β-lactamase; bla; confers resistance to ampicillin, carbenicillin, and related antibiotics
    964..1068    -  promoter       AmpR promoter: bla
   1171..1759    +  rep_origin     ori: high-copy-number ColE1/pMB1/pBR322/pUC origin of replication
>Addgene plasmid #123941 | MTK0_026 | addgene full sequence | sequence record 250105 | Addgene NGS Result
GCGGCCGCGATTATCAAAAAGGATCTTCACCTAGATCCTTTTAAATTAAAAATGAAGTTTTAAATCAATC
TAAAGTATATATGAGTAAACTTGGTCTGACAGTTACCAATGCTTAATCAGTGAGGCACCTATCTCAGCGA
TCTGTCTATTTCGTTCATCCATAGTTGCCTGACTCCCCGTCGTGTAGATAACTACGATACGGGAGGGCTT
ACCATCTGGCCCCAGTGCTGCAATGATACCGCGGGACCCACGCTCACCGGCTCCAGATTTATCAGCAATA
AACCAGCCAGCCGGAAGGGCCGAGCGCAGAAGTGGTCCTGCAACTTTATCCGCCTCCATCCAGTCTATTA
ATTGTTGCCGGGAAGCTAGAGTAAGTAGTTCGCCAGTTAATAGTTTGCGCAACGTTGTTGCCATTGCTAC
AGGCATCGTGGTGTCACGCTCGTCGTTTGGTATGGCTTCATTCAGCTCCGGTTCCCAACGATCAAGGCGA
GTTACATGATCCCCCATGTTGTGCAAAAAAGCGGTTAGCTCCTTCGGTCCTCCGATCGTTGTCAGAAGTA
AGTTGGCCGCAGTGTTATCACTCATGGTTATGGCAGCACTGCATAATTCTCTTACTGTCATGCCATCCGT
AAGATGCTTTTCTGTGACTGGTGAGTACTCAACCAAGTCATTCTGAGAATAGTGTATGCGGCGACCGAGT
TGCTCTTGCCCGGCGTCAATACGGGATAATACCGCGCCACATAGCAGAACTTTAAAAGTGCTCATCATTG
GAAAACGTTCTTCGGGGCGAAAACTCTCAAGGATCTTACCGCTGTTGAGATCCAGTTCGATGTAACCCAC
TCGTGCACCCAACTGATCTTCAGCATCTTTTACTTTCACCAGCGTTTCTGGGTGAGCAAAAACAGGAAGG
CAAAATGCCGCAAAAAAGGGAATAAGGGCGACACGGAAATGTTGAATACTCATACTCTTCCTTTTTCAAT
ATTATTGAAGCATTTATCAGGGTTATTGTCTCATGAGCGGATACATATTTGAATGTATTTAGAAAAATAA
ACAAATAGGGGTTCCGCGCACATTTCCCCGAAAAGTGCCACCTGTCATGACCAAAATCCCTTAACGTGAG
TTTTCGTTCCACTGAGCGTCAGACCCCGTAGAAAAGATCAAAGGATCTTCTTGAGATCCTTTTTTTCTGC
GCGTAATCTGCTGCTTGCAAACAAAAAAACCACCGCTACCAGCGGTGGTTTGTTTGCCGGATCAAGAGCT
ACCAACTCTTTTTCCGAAGGTAACTGGCTTCAGCAGAGCGCAGATACCAAATACTGTTCTTCTAGTGTAG
CCGTAGTTAGGCCACCACTTCAAGAACTCTGTAGCACCGCCTACATACCTCGCTCTGCTAATCCTGTTAC
CAGTGGCTGCTGCCAGTGGCGATAAGTCGTGTCTTACCGGGTTGGACTCAAGACGATAGTTACCGGATAA
GGCGCAGCGGTCGGGCTGAACGGGGGGTTCGTGCACACAGCCCAGCTTGGAGCGAACGACCTACACCGAA
CTGAGATACCTACAGCGTGAGCTATGAGAAAGCGCCACGCTTCCCGAAGGGAGAAAGGCGGACAGGTATC
CGGTAAGCGGCAGGGTCGGAACAGGAGAGCGCACGAGGGAGCTTCCAGGGGGAAACGCCTGGTATCTTTA
TAGTCCTGTCGGGTTTCGCCACCTCTGACTTGAGCGTCGATTTTTGTGATGCTCGTCAGGGGGGCGGAGC
CTATGGAAAAACGCCAGCAACGCGGCCTTTTTACGGTTCCTGGCCTTTTGCTGGCCTTTTGCTCACATGT
TCTTTCCTGCGTTATCCCCTGATTCTGTGGATAACCGTGCGGCCGCCCCTGAATTCGCATCTAGAGGAAT
GTACGGAACCTCGATGCCATTGCATCTGAACGCCTGGCGATCAGACGACACTAGAGTCACGACGATACCA
GGTCTGTCATATGAGCGGAACCCATGCCAGATTGACCCAACTCCATGAAACTACGATGCAGAGACTGGCG
TCTCATTTATATATGGAGTCCCGCCAGCATAACGACTAGAGATCTATGTGAGGATCCTAACTCGAGATCG
AGCTGAGCATGAGACGGAAATCTGCTCGTCAGTGGTGCTCACACTGACGAATCATGTACAGATCATACCG
ATGACTGCCTGGCGACTCACAACTAAGCAAGACAGCCGGAACCAGCGCCGGCGAACACCACTGCATATAT
GGCATATCACAACAGTCCAACTAGTGCACTGCAGTACA
